>Addgene plasmid #191925 | pET28 sf:bleach.3 | addgene full sequence | sequence record 378866 | Addgene NGS Result
TAATACGACTCACTATAGGGGAATTGTGAGCGGATAACAATTCCCCTCTAGAAATAATTTTGTTTAACTT
TAAGAAGGAGATATACCATGGGCAGCAGCCATCATCATCATCATCACGTTAGCAAGGGCGAGGAGCTGTT
CACCGGGGTGGTTCCTATACTTGTGGAGTTGGACGGCGATGTAAACGGTCACAAGTTCAGCGTGCGTGGC
GAAGGTGAGGGAGACGCAACTAATGGCAAGCTGACTCTCAAGTTTATCTGTACCACCGGGAAGTTACCAG
TCCCTTGGCCTACTCTCGTGACCACTTTAACATACGGAGTGCAATGCTTCGCCCGGTACCCCGATCACAT
GAAACGACACGATTTCTTCAAGAGCGCGATGCCTGAGGGCTACGTGCAAGAGCGTACTATCTCTTTCAAA
GACGACGGCACCTACAAAACCCGCGCTGAAATTAAGTTCGAGGGTGACACTCTCGTGAACCGGATCGAAC
TGAAGGGCATAGATTTCAAGGAAGACGGAAACATCTTAGGCCATAAACTGGAGTACAATATGAACAGCCA
TAATGTTTATATCACTGCTGACAAACAGAAGAATGGGATTAAAGCGAATTTCAAAGTCCGGCATAATGTC
GAGGACGGATCCGTCCAATTGGCAGACATCTATCAACAAAACACGCCAATTGGGGATGGTCCTGTCTTAC
TGCCCGATAACCACTACTTATCCACTCAGAGTGTATTGTCTAAGGACCCTAACGAGAAACGTGATCACAT
GGTATTGCTCGAGTTCATTACAGCGGCGGGGATTACTCTCGGCATGGACGAGCTGTATAAGTAATGAGAT
CCGGCTGCTAACAAAGCCCGAAAGGAAGCTGAGTTGGCTGCTGCCACCGCTGAGCAATAACTAGCATAAC
CCCTTGGGGCCTCTAAACGGGTCTTGAGGGGTTTTTTGCTGAAAGGAGGAACTATATCCGGATTGGCGAA
TGGG
[124 nt withheld, positions 985-1108]
C
[91 nt withheld, positions 1110-1200]
A
[49 nt withheld, positions 1202-1250]
CCTTTGACGTTGGAGTCCACGTTCTTT
[37 nt withheld, positions 1278-1314]
ACCCTATCTCGGTCTATTCTTTTGATTTATAAGGGATTTTGCCGATTTCGGCCTATTGGTTAAAAAATGA
GCTGATTTAACAAAAATTTAACGCGAATTTTAACAAAATATTAACGCTTACAATTTAGGTGGCACTTTTC
GGGGAAATGTGCGCGGAACCCCTATTTGTTTATTTTTCTAAATACATTCAAATATGTATCCGCTCATGAA
TTAATTCTTAGAAAAACTCATCGAGCATCAAATGAAACTGCAATTTATTCATATCAGGATTATCAATACC
ATATTTTTGAAAAAGCCGTTTCTGTAATGAAGGAGAAAACTCACCGAGGCAGTTCCATAGGATGGCAAGA
TCCTGGTATCGGTCTGCGATTCCGACTCGTCCAACATCAATACAACCTATTAATTTCCCCTCGTCAAAAA
TAAGGTTATCAAGTGAGAAATCACCATGAGTGACGACTGAATCCGGTGAGAATGGCAAAAGTTTATGCAT
TTCTTTCCAGACTTGTTCAACAGGCCAGCCATTACGCTCGTCATCAAAATCACTCGCATCAACCAAACCG
TTATTCATTCGTGATTGCGCCTGAGCGAGACGAAATACGCGATCGCTGTTAAAAGGACAATTACAAACAG
GAATCGAATGCAACCGGCGCAGGAACACTGCCAGCGCATCAACAATATTTTCACCTGAATCAGGATATTC
TTCTAATACCTGGAATGCTGTTTTCCCGGGGATCGCAGTGGTGAGTAACCATGCATCATCAGGAGTACGG
ATAAAATGCTTGATGGTCGGAAGAGGCATAAATTCCGTCAGCCAGTTTAGTCTGACCATCTCATCTGTAA
CATCATTGGCAACGCTACCTTTGCCATGTTTCAGAAACAACTCTGGCGCATCGGGCTTCCCATACAATCG
ATAGATTGTCGCACCTGATTGCCCGACATTATCGCGAGCCCATTTATACCCATATAAATCAGCATCCATG
TTGGAATTTAATCGCGGCCTAGAGCAAGACGTTTCCCGTTGAATATGGCTCATAACACCCCTTGTATTAC
TGTTTATGTAAGCAGACAGTTTTATTGTTCATGACCAAAATCCCTTAACGTGAGTTTTCGTTCCACTGAG
CGTCAGACCCCGTAGAAAAGATCAAAGGATCTTCTTGAGATCCTTTTTTTCTGCGCGTAATCTGCTGCTT
GCAAACAAAAAAACCACCGCTACCAGCGGTGGTTTGTTTGCCGGATCAAGAGCTACCAACTCTTTTTCCG
AAGGTAACTGGCTTCAGCAGAGCGCAGATACCAAATACTGTCCTTCTAGTGTAGCCGTAGTTAGGCCACC
ACTTCAAGAACTCTGTAGCACCGCCTACATACCTCGCTCTGCTAATCCTGTTACCAGTGGCTGCTGCCAG
TGGCGATAAGTCGTGTCTTACCGGGTTGGACTCAAGACGATAGTTACCGGATAAGGCGCAGCGGTCGGGC
TGAACGGGGGGTTCGTGCACACAGCCCAGCTTGGAGCGAACGACCTACACCGAACTGAGATACCTACAGC
GTGAGCTATGAGAAAGCGCCACGCTTCCCGAAGGGAGAAAGGCGGACAGGTATCCGGTAAGCGGCAGGGT
CGGAACAGGAGAGCGCACGAGGGAGCTTCCAGGGGGAAACGCCTGGTATCTTTATAGTCCTGTCGGGTTT
CGCCACCTCTGACTTGAGCGTCGATTTTTGTGATGCTCGTCAGGGGGGCGGAGCCTATGGAAAAACGCCA
GCAACGCGGCCTTTTTACGGTTCCTGGCCTTTTGCTGGCCTTTTGCTCACATGTTCTTTCCTGCGTTATC
CCCTGATTCTGTGGATAACCGTATTACCGCCTTTGAGTGAGCTGATACCGCTCGCCGCAGCCGAACGACC
GAGCGCAGCGAGTCAGTGAGCGAGGAAGCGGAAGAGCGCCTGATGCGGTATTTTCTCCTTACGCATCTGT
GCGGTATTTCACACCGCAATGGTGCACTCTCAGTACAATCTGCTCTGATGCCGCATAGTTAAGCCAGTAT
ACACTCCGCTATCGCTACGTGACTGGGTCATGGCTGCGCCCCGACACCCGCCAACACCCGCTGACGCGCC
CTGACGGGCTTGTCTGCTCCCGGCATCCGCTTACAGACAAGCTGTGACCGTCTCCGGGAGCTGCATGTGT
CAGAGGTTTTCACCGTCATCACCGAAACGCGCGAGGCAGCTGCGGTAAAGCTCATCAGCGTGGTCGTGAA
GCGATTCACAGATGTCTGCCTGTTCATCCGCGTCCAGCTCGTTGAGTTTCTCCAGAAGCGTTAATGTCTG
GCTTCTGATAAAGCGGGCCATGTTAAGGGCGGTTTTTTCCTGTTTGGTCACTGATGCCTCCGTGTAAGGG
GGATTTCTGTTCATGGGGGTAATGATACCGATGAAACGAGAGAGGATGCTCACGATACGGGTTACTGATG
ATGAACATGCCCGGTTACTGGAACGTTGTGAGGGTAAACAACTGGCGGTATGGATGCGGCGGGACCAGAG
AAAAATCACTCAGGGTCAATGCCAGCGCTTCGTTAATACAGATGTAGGTGTTCCACAGGGTAGCCAGCAG
CATCCTGCGATGCAGATCCGGAACATAATGGTGCAGGGCGCTGACTTCCGCGTTTCCAGACTTTACGAAA
CACGGAAACCGAAGACCATTCATGTTGTTGCTCAGGTCGCAGACGTTTTGCAGCAGCAGTCGCTTCACGT
TCGCTCGCGTATCGGTGATTCATTCTGCTAACCAGTAAGGCAACCCCGCCAGCCTAGCCGGGTCCTCAAC
GACAGGAGCACGATCATGCGCACCCGTGGGGCCGCCATGCCGGCGATAATGGCCTGCTTCTCGCCGAAAC
GTTTGGTGGCGGGACCAGTGACGAAGGCTTGAGCGAGGGCGTGCAAGATTCCGAATACCGCAAGCGACAG
GCCGATCATCGTCGCGCTCCAGCGAAAGCGGTCCTCGCCGAAAATGACCCAGAGCGCTGCCGGCACCTGT
CCTACGAGTTGCATGATAAAGAAGACAGTCATAAGTGCGGCGACGATAGTCATGCCCCGCGCCCACCGGA
AGGAGCTGACTGGGTTGAAGGCTCTCAAGGGCATCGGTCGAGATCCCGGTGCCTAATGAGTGAGCTAACT
TACATTAATTGCGTTGCGCTCACTGCCCGCTTTCCAGTCGGGAAACCTGTCGTGCCAGCTGCATTAATGA
ATCGGCCAACGCGCGGGGAGAGGCGGTTTGCGTATTGGGCGCCAGGGTGGTTTTTCTTTTCACCAGTGAG
ACGGGCAACAGCTGATTGCCCTTCACCGCCTGGCCCTGAGAGAGTTGCAGCAAGCGGTCCACGCTGGTTT
GCCCCAGCAGGCGAAAATCCTGTTTGATGGTGGTTAACGGCGGGATATAACATGAGCTGTCTTCGGTATC
GTCGTATCCCACTACCGAGATATCCGCACCAACGCGCAGCCCGGACTCGGTAATGGCGCGCATTGCGCCC
AGCGCCATCTGATCGTTGGCAACCAGCATCGCAGTGGGAACGATGCCCTCATTCAGCATTTGCATGGTTT
GTTGAAAACCGGACATGGCACTCCAGTCGCCTTCCCGTTCCGCTATCGGCTGAATTTGATTGCGAGTGAG
ATATTTATGCCAGCCAGCCAGACGCAGACGCGCCGAGACAGAACTTAATGGGCCCGCTAACAGCGCGATT
TGCTGGTGACCCAATGCGACCAGATGCTCCACGCCCAGTCGCGTACCGTCTTCATGGGAGAAAATAATAC
TGTTGATGGGTGTCTGGTCAGAGACATCAAGAAATAACGCCGGAACATTAGTGCAGGCAGCTTCCACAGC
AATGGCATCCTGGTCATCCAGCGGATAGTTAATGATCAGCCCACTGACGCGTTGCGCGAGAAGATTGTGC
ACCGCCGCTTTACAGGCTTCGACGCCGCTTCGTTCTACCATCGACACCACCACGCTGGCACCCAGTTGAT
CGGCGCGAGATTTAATCGCCGCGACAATTTGCGACGGCGCGTGCAGGGCCAGACTGGAGGTGGCAACGCC
AATCAGCAACGACTGTTTGCCCGCCAGTTGTTGTGCCACGCGGTTGGGAATGTAATTCAGCTCCGCCATC
GCCGCTTCCACTTTTTCCCGCGTTTTCGCAGAAACGTGGCTGGCCTGGTTCACCACGCGGGAAACGGTCT
GATAAGAGACACCGGCATACTCTGCGACATCGTATAACGTTACTGGTTTCACATTCACCACCCTGAATTG
ACTCTCTTCCGGGCGCTATCATGCCATACCGCGAAAGGTTTTGCGCCATTCGATGGTGTCCGGGATCTCG
ACGCTCTCCCTTATGCGACTCCTGCATTAGGAAGCAGCCCAGTAGTAGGTTGAGGCCGTTGAGCACCGCC
GCCGCAAGGAATGGTGCATGCAAGGAGATGGCGCCCAACAGTCCCCCGGCCACGGGGCCTGCCACCATAC
CCACGCCGAAACAAGCGCTCATGAGCCCGAAGTGGCGAGCCCGATCTTCCCCATCGGTGATGTCGGCGAT
ATAGGCGCCAGCAACCGCACCTGTGGCGCCGGTGATGCCGGCCACGATGCGTCCGGCGTAGAGGATCGAG
ATCTCGATCCCGCGAAAT
Features (pLannotate 1.2.2; 19 found; start..end, strand, type, name):
      1..19      +  promoter       T7 promoter: promoter for bacteriophage T7 RNA polymerase
     20..44      +  protein_bind   lac operator: The lac repressor binds to the lac operator to inhibit transcription in E. coli. This inhibition can be relieved by adding lactose or isopropyl-β-D-thiogalactopyranoside (IPTG). lac repressor encoded by lacI
     59..81      +  RBS            RBS: efficient ribosome binding site from bacteriophage T7 gene 10 (Olins and Rangwala, 1989)
    100..116     +  CDS            capTEV™ (fragment): composite tag for in vivo biotinylation, TEV protease cleavage, and 6xHis tagging
    121..831     +  CDS            Superfolder GFP: Superfolder GFP is a basic (constitutively fluorescent) green fluorescent protein published in 2005, derived from Aequorea victoria. It is reported to be a very rapidly-maturing weak dimer.
    844..893     +  CDS            SET1 (fragment): solubility-enhancement tag derived from T7 phage gene 10B
    901..948     +  terminator     T7 terminator: transcription terminator for bacteriophage T7 RNA polymerase
    985..1413    +  rep_origin     f1 ori (sequence partly withheld): f1 bacteriophage origin of replication; arrow indicates direction of (+) strand synthesis
   1466..1523    +  promoter       AmpR promoter (fragment): bla
   1532..2347    -  CDS            KanR: aminoglycoside phosphotransferase; aph(3')-Ia; confers resistance to kanamycin in bacteria or G418 (Geneticin®) in eukaryotes
   2469..3057    +  rep_origin     ori: high-copy-number ColE1/pMB1/pBR322/pUC origin of replication
   3243..3382    -  misc_feature   bom: basis of mobility region from pBR322
   3484..3675    -  CDS            rop: Rop protein, which maintains plasmids at low copy number; rop
   3692..4072    +  CDS            YPB1_ECOLX: Protein predicted: Swiss-Prot protein existence level 4. From Escherichia coli.
   4144..4435    -  CDS            TcR (fragment): tetracycline efflux protein; tet; confers resistance to tetracycline
   4450..4471    -  protein_bind   CAP binding site: CAP binding activates transcription in the presence of cAMP. E. coli catabolite activator protein
   4484..5566    -  CDS            lacI: lac repressor; lacI; The lac repressor binds to the lac operator to inhibit transcription in E. coli. This inhibition can be relieved by adding lactose or isopropyl-β-D-thiogalactopyranoside (IPTG).
   5567..5644    -  promoter       lacI promoter: lacI
   5652..5931    -  CDS            TcR (fragment): tetracycline efflux protein; tet; confers resistance to tetracycline
