[The description below was written by a language model from this plasmid's Addgene catalogue record and pLannotate feature annotations shown in this document.]
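Description:
pET28 sf:bleach.3 is a bacterial expression plasmid built on the pET28 backbone that encodes a computationally designed variant of green fluorescent protein. The sequenced record is about 5.95 kb. It is selected with kanamycin through an aph(3')-Ia (KanR) gene and replicates from a ColE1/pMB1-type origin. The catalogue lists it as high copy, although the backbone also carries the rop gene and the bom region typical of pBR322-derived pET vectors, which normally moderate copy number. An f1 origin is present as well. Short matches to the tetracycline resistance gene, an AmpR promoter fragment and a predicted E. coli open reading frame appear to be backbone remnants rather than functional parts.

The payload is a 747 bp insert derived from Aequorea victoria GFP, annotated as superfolder GFP and carrying six substitutions (S72A, V112I, Y145M, T167V, H181I, V224I). According to the depositor, this design was generated by the htFuncLib algorithm, as part of work on a designed active-site library of functional GFP variants. The coding sequence sits downstream of a T7 promoter with an adjacent lac operator and the T7 gene 10 ribosome binding site, and it is followed by the T7 terminator. A plasmid-borne lacI gene supplies repressor, so expression requires a host that provides T7 RNA polymerase and is inducible with IPTG. An N-terminal His tag allows metal-affinity purification; the short "capTEV" hit upstream of the GFP probably reflects this His tag. The insert was introduced through BsaI sites that were destroyed during cloning. The plasmid is suited to producing and purifying this GFP variant in E. coli for characterisation. The name suggests a link to bleaching behaviour, but the record does not describe the variant's properties.
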