Addgene plasmid #191925: pET28 sf:bleach.3
Purpose: Encodes a GFP design, sf:bleach.3
Depositing lab: Sarel Fleishman. Depositing organization: Weizmann Institute of Science. Publication: Designed active-site library reveals thousands of functional GFP variants. Weinstein JY, Marti-Gomez C, Lipsh-Sokolik R, Hoch SY, Liebermann D, Nevo R, Weissman H, Petrovich-Kopitman E, Margulies D, Ivankov D, McCandlish DM, Fleishman SJ. Nat Commun. 2023 May 20;14(1):2890. doi: 10.1038/s41467-023-38099-z. PubMed 37210560.
Backbone
  Vector backbone: pET28
  Backbone size w/o insert (bp): 5209
  Vector type: Bacterial Expression
Growth in bacteria
  Bacterial resistance: Kanamycin, 50 μg/mL
  Growth temperature: 37°C
  Growth strain: DH5alpha
  Copy number: High Copy
Gene/Insert
  Gene/Insert name: sf:bleach.3
  Species: Aequorea victoria
  Insert size (bp): 747
  Mutation: S72A V112I Y145M T167V H181I V224I
  Promoter: T7
  Tag / fusion protein: His Tag (N terminal on insert)
  Cloning method: Restriction Enzyme; 5′ cloning site BsaI (destroyed during cloning); 3′ cloning site BsaI (destroyed during cloning)
  Sequencing primers: 5′ TAATACGACTCACTATAGGG; 3′ gctagttattgctcagcgg
Terms and licenses: Academic/Nonprofit Terms; Industry Terms: Not Available to Industry
Depositor comments: Design created by the htFuncLib algorithm
How to cite: pET28 sf:bleach.3 was a gift from Sarel Fleishman (Addgene plasmid # 191925 ; http://n2t.net/addgene:191925 ; RRID:Addgene_191925)
